Addgene plasmid #141666: TFORF0697
Purpose: Lentiviral vector for overexpressing transcription factor ORFs with unique 24-bp barcodes. Barcodes facilitate identification of transcription factors in pooled screens.
Depositing lab: Feng Zhang. Depositing organization: Broad Institute. Publication: A transcription factor atlas of directed differentiation. Joung J, Ma S, Tay T, Geiger-Schuller KR, Kirchgatterer PC, Verdine VK, Guo B, Arias-Garcia MA, Allen WE, Singh A, Kuksenko O, Abudayyeh OO, Gootenberg JS, Fu Z, Macrae RK, Buenrostro JD, Regev A, Zhang F. Cell. 2023 Jan 5;186(1):209-229.e26. doi: 10.1016/j.cell.2022.11.026. PubMed 36608654.
Backbone
  Vector backbone: pLX_TRC317
  Backbone manufacturer: Broad Institute Genetic Perturbation Platform
  Backbone size w/o insert (bp): 8264
  Vector type: Mammalian Expression, Lentiviral
  Selectable markers: Puromycin
Growth in bacteria
  Bacterial resistance: Ampicillin, 100 μg/mL
  Growth temperature: 37°C
  Growth strain: NEB Stable
  Copy number: High Copy
Gene/Insert
  Gene/Insert name: BATF2
  Species: H. sapiens (human)
  Insert size (bp): 926
  Entrez Gene: BATF2 (a.k.a. SARI)
  Promoter: EF1a
  Cloning method: Unknown
  Sequencing primers: 5′ GGGTGGAGACTGAAGTTAGGCCAG; 3′ CACATAGCGTAAAAGGAGCAACATAG
Terms and licenses: Academic/Nonprofit Terms; Industry Terms: Not Available to Industry
Depositor comments: NM_138456,ENST00000301887 . The transcription factor ORF portion of this plasmid was synthesized by Genewiz. Please test multiple small colonies in case of plasmid recombination. To make this collection available in a timely manner, a portion of this collection was not fully sequenced by Addgene. If an Addgene verified full plasmid sequence is not available, please contact us prior to placing an order to request the full sequence.
How to cite: TFORF0697 was a gift from Feng Zhang (Addgene plasmid # 141666 ; http://n2t.net/addgene:141666 ; RRID:Addgene_141666)
