[The description below was written by a language model from this plasmid's Addgene catalogue record and pLannotate feature annotations shown in this document.]
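Description:
TFORF0697 is a third-generation-style, self-inactivating lentiviral expression plasmid built on the pLX_TRC317 backbone and carrying the human BATF2 open reading frame (also known as SARI), an AP-1 family basic leucine zipper transcription factor. It belongs to a barcoded transcription factor ORF collection in which each construct carries a unique 24-bp barcode, so that the factor delivered to a cell can be identified in pooled overexpression screens. The barcode is not annotated as a separate feature in the table. In bacteria the plasmid replicates from a high-copy ColE1/pUC-type origin and is selected with ampicillin through the bla gene. An f1 origin and remnants of a lac/lacZα cloning region with T7 and T3 promoters are also present in the backbone. The depositor notes that the lentiviral repeats can recombine.

The viral genome is transcribed in packaging cells from an RSV promoter fused to a truncated HIV-1 5' LTR, which makes production Tat-independent. It is followed by the Ψ packaging signal with a partial gag sequence and by the RRE for Rev-dependent nuclear export. Within the transfer cassette, an SV40 early promoter drives puromycin N-acetyltransferase for selection of transduced mammalian cells. A cPPT/CTS element, which aids nuclear import of the proviral DNA, lies between that cassette and the EF-1α promoter, which drives constitutive BATF2 expression. Downstream of the ORF, a WPRE enhances transcript stability and expression, and the ΔU3 3' LTR inactivates the LTR promoter after integration. A short U6 promoter fragment annotated between the ORF and WPRE is too small to be a functional promoter. An SV40 polyadenylation signal and SV40 origin follow the 3' LTR.
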