Features (pLannotate 1.2.2; 31 found; start..end, strand, type, name):
      5..231     +  promoter       RSV promoter: Rous sarcoma virus enhancer/promoter
    232..412     +  LTR            5' LTR (truncated): truncated 5' long terminal repeat (LTR) from HIV-1
    459..584     +  misc_feature   HIV-1 Ψ: packaging signal of human immunodeficiency virus type 1
    568..931     +  CDS            HIV-1 gag (fragment): gag protein from human immunodeficiency virus 1; gag
   1077..1310    +  misc_feature   RRE: The Rev response element (RRE) of HIV-1 allows for Rev-dependent mRNA export from the nucleus to the cytoplasm.
   1687..1713    +  CDS            Rev (fragment): human immunodeficiency virus 1 (HIV-1) Rev protein; rev; enhances nuclear export of unspliced and incompletely spliced viral mRNAs
   1720..1743    +  promoter       SV40 promoter (fragment): SV40 early promoter
   1744..1815    +  promoter       SV40 promoter (fragment): SV40 enhancer and early promoter
   1839..1974    +  rep_origin     SV40 ori: SV40 origin of replication
   2020..2616    +  CDS            PuroR (fragment): puromycin N-acetyltransferase; pac from Streptomyces; confers resistance to puromycin
   2665..2782    +  misc_feature   cPPT/CTS: central polypurine tract and central termination sequence of HIV-1
   2847..2913    +  CDS            small t antigen (fragment): SV40 (simian virus 40) small t antigen
   2920..4098    +  promoter       EF-1α promoter: strong constitutive promoter for human elongation factor EF-1α
   4115..4936    +  CDS            BATF2: BATF2_HUMAN - Experimental evidence at protein level: Swiss-Prot protein existence level 1. AP-1 family transcription factor that controls the differentiation of lineage-specific cells in the immune system. Following infection, participates in the differentiation of CD8(+) thymic conventional dendritic cells in the immune system. Acts via the formation of a heterodimer with JUN family proteins that recognizes and binds DNA sequence 5'-TGA[CG]TCA-3' and regulates expression of target genes (By similarity). Selectively suppresses CCN1 transcription and hence blocks the downstream cell proliferat
   4952..5005    +  promoter       U6 promoter (fragment): RNA polymerase III promoter for human U6 snRNA
   5047..5635    +  misc_feature   WPRE: woodchuck hepatitis virus posttranscriptional regulatory element
   5686..5705    +  misc_feature   cPPT/CTS (fragment): central polypurine tract and central termination sequence of HIV-1
   5707..5940    +  LTR            3' LTR (ΔU3): self-inactivating 3' long terminal repeat (LTR) from HIV-1
   6018..6139    +  polyA_signal   SV40 poly(A) signal: SV40 polyadenylation signal
   6179..6314    +  rep_origin     SV40 ori: SV40 origin of replication
   6335..6353    -  promoter       T7 promoter: promoter for bacteriophage T7 RNA polymerase
   6361..6516    +  CDS            lacZα (fragment): LacZα fragment of β-galactosidase; lacZ fragment
   6521..6949    +  rep_origin     f1 ori (sequence partly withheld): f1 bacteriophage origin of replication; arrow indicates direction of (+) strand synthesis
   7002..7106    +  promoter       AmpR promoter: bla
   7107..7967    +  CDS            AmpR: β-lactamase; bla; confers resistance to ampicillin, carbenicillin, and related antibiotics
   8138..8726    +  rep_origin     ori: high-copy-number ColE1/pMB1/pBR322/pUC origin of replication
   8909..9001    +  CDS            lacI (fragment): lac repressor; lacI; The lac repressor binds to the lac operator to inhibit transcription in E. coli. This inhibition can be relieved by adding lactose or isopropyl-β-D-thiogalactopyranoside (IPTG).
   9014..9035    +  protein_bind   CAP binding site: CAP binding activates transcription in the presence of cAMP. E. coli catabolite activator protein
   9050..9080    +  promoter       lac promoter: promoter for the E. coli lac operon
   9088..9104    +  protein_bind   lac operator: The lac repressor binds to the lac operator to inhibit transcription in E. coli. This inhibition can be relieved by adding lactose or isopropyl-β-D-thiogalactopyranoside (IPTG). lac repressor encoded by lacI
   9149..9167    +  promoter       T3 promoter: promoter for bacteriophage T3 RNA polymerase
>Addgene plasmid #141666 | TFORF0697 | addgene full sequence | sequence record 391483 | Addgene NGS Result
TTAATGTAGTCTTATGCAATACTCTTGTAGTCTTGCAACATGGTAACGATGAGTTAGCAACATGCCTTAC
AAGGAGAGAAAAAGCACCGTGCATGCCGATTGGTGGAAGTAAGGTGGTACGATCGTGCCTTATTAGGAAG
GCAACAGACGGGTCTGACATGGATTGGACGAACCACTGAATTGCCGCATTGCAGAGATATTGTATTTAAG
TGCCTAGCTCGATACATAAACGGGTCTCTCTGGTTAGACCAGATCTGAGCCTGGGAGCTCTCTGGCTAAC
TAGGGAACCCACTGCTTAAGCCTCAATAAAGCTTGCCTTGAGTGCTTCAAGTAGTGTGTGCCCGTCTGTT
GTGTGACTCTGGTAACTAGAGATCCCTCAGACCCTTTTAGTCAGTGTGGAAAATCTCTAGCAGTGGCGCC
CGAACAGGGACTTGAAAGCGAAAGGGAAACCAGAGGAGCTCTCTCGACGCAGGACTCGGCTTGCTGAAGC
GCGCACGGCAAGAGGCGAGGGGCGGCGACTGGTGAGTACGCCAAAAATTTTGACTAGCGGAGGCTAGAAG
GAGAGAGATGGGTGCGAGAGCGTCAGTATTAAGCGGGGGAGAATTAGATCGCGATGGGAAAAAATTCGGT
TAAGGCCAGGGGGAAAGAAAAAATATAAATTAAAACATATAGTATGGGCAAGCAGGGAGCTAGAACGATT
CGCAGTTAATCCTGGCCTGTTAGAAACATCAGAAGGCTGTAGACAAATACTGGGACAGCTACAACCATCC
CTTCAGACAGGATCAGAAGAACTTAGATCATTATATAATACAGTAGCAACCCTCTATTGTGTGCATCAAA
GGATAGAGATAAAAGACACCAAGGAAGCTTTAGACAAGATAGAGGAAGAGCAAAACAAAAGTAAGACCAC
CGCACAGCAAGCGGCCGCTGATCTTCAGACCTGGAGGAGGAGATATGAGGGACAATTGGAGAAGTGAATT
ATATAAATATAAAGTAGTAAAAATTGAACCATTAGGAGTAGCACCCACCAAGGCAAAGAGAAGAGTGGTG
CAGAGAGAAAAAAGAGCAGTGGGAATAGGAGCTTTGTTCCTTGGGTTCTTGGGAGCAGCAGGAAGCACTA
TGGGCGCAGCGTCAATGACGCTGACGGTACAGGCCAGACAATTATTGTCTGGTATAGTGCAGCAGCAGAA
CAATTTGCTGAGGGCTATTGAGGCGCAACAGCATCTGTTGCAACTCACAGTCTGGGGCATCAAGCAGCTC
CAGGCAAGAATCCTGGCTGTGGAAAGATACCTAAAGGATCAACAGCTCCTGGGGATTTGGGGTTGCTCTG
GAAAACTCATTTGCACCACTGCTGTGCCTTGGAATGCTAGTTGGAGTAATAAATCTCTGGAACAGATTTG
GAATCACACGACCTGGATGGAGTGGGACAGAGAAATTAACAATTACACAAGCTTAATACACTCCTTAATT
GAAGAATCGCAAAACCAGCAAGAAAAGAATGAACAAGAATTATTGGAATTAGATAAATGGGCAAGTTTGT
GGAATTGGTTTAACATAACAAATTGGCTGTGGTATATAAAATTATTCATAATGATAGTAGGAGGCTTGGT
AGGTTTAAGAATAGTTTTTGCTGTACTTTCTATAGTGAATAGAGTTAGGCAGGGATATTCACCATTATCG
TTTCAGACCCACCTCCCAACCCCGAGGGGACCCATGCATTGCATCTCAATTAGTCAGCAACCAGGTGTGG
AAAGTCCCCAGGCTCCCCAGCAGGCAGAAGTATGCAAAGCATGCGTCTCAATTAGTCAGCAACCATAGTC
CCGCCCCTAACTCCGCCCATCCCGCCCCTAACTCCGCCCAGTTCCGCCCATTCTCCGCCCCATGGCTGAC
TAATTTTTTTTATTTATGCAGAGGCCGAGGCCGCCTCGGCCTCTGAGCTATTCCAGAAGTAGTGAGGAGG
CTTTTTTGGAGGCCTAGGCTTTTGCAAAAAGCTTTCTAGAGGTACCACCGGAGCTTACCATGACCGAGTA
CAAGCCCACGGTGCGCCTCGCCACCCGCGACGACGTCCCCAGGGCCGTACGCACCCTCGCCGCCGCGTTC
GCCGACTACCCCGCCACGCGCCACACCGTCGATCCGGACCGCCACATCGAGCGGGTCACCGAGCTGCAAG
AACTCTTCCTCACGCGCGTCGGGCTCGACATCGGCAAGGTGTGGGTCGCGGACGACGGCGCCGCCGTGGC
GGTCTGGACCACGCCGGAGAGCGTCGAAGCGGGGGCGGTGTTCGCCGAGATCGGCCCGCGCATGGCCGAG
TTGAGCGGTTCCCGGCTGGCCGCGCAGCAACAGATGGAAGGCCTCCTGGCGCCGCACCGGCCCAAGGAGC
CCGCGTGGTTCCTGGCCACCGTCGGCGTCTCGCCCGACCACCAGGGCAAGGGTCTGGGCAGCGCCGTCGT
GCTCCCCGGAGTGGAGGCGGCCGAGCGCGCCGGGGTGCCCGCCTTCCTGGAGACCTCCGCGCCCCGCAAC
CTCCCCTTCTACGAGCGGCTCGGCTTCACCGTCACCGCCGACGTCGAGGTGCCCGAAGGACCGCGCACCT
GGTGCATGACCCGCAAGCCCGGTGCCAGTTAACGAATTCTAGATCTTGAGACAAATGGCAGTATTCATCC
ACAATTTTAAAAGAAAAGGGGGGATTGGGGGGTACAGTGCAGGGGAAAGAATAGTAGACATAATAGCAAC
AGACATACAAACTAAAGAATTACAAAAACAAATTACAAAAATTCAAAATTTTCGGGTTTATTACAGGGAC
AGCAGAGATCCACTTTGGCGCCGGCTCGAGGCCTGCAGGTGCAAAGATGGATAAAGTTTTAAACAGAGAG
GAATCTTTGCAGCTAATGGACCTTCTAGGTCTTGAAAGGAGTGGGAATTGGCTCCGGTGCCCGTCAGTGG
GCAGAGCGCACATCGCCCACAGTCCCCGAGAAGTTGGGGGGAGGGGTCGGCAATTGAACCGGTGCCTAGA
GAAGGTGGCGCGGGGTAAACTGGGAAAGTGATGTCGTGTACTGGCTCCGCCTTTTTCCCGAGGGTGGGGG
AGAACCGTATATAAGTGCAGTAGTCGCCGTGAACGTTCTTTTTCGCAACGGGTTTGCCGCCAGAACACAG
GTAAGTGCCGTGTGTGGTTCCCGCGGGCCTGGCCTCTTTACGGGTTATGGCCCTTGCGTGCCTTGAATTA
CTTCCACCTGGCTGCAGTACGTGATTCTTGATCCCGAGCTTCGGGTTGGAAGTGGGTGGGAGAGTTCGAG
GCCTTGCGCTTAAGGAGCCCCTTCGCCTCGTGCTTGAGTTGAGGCCTGGCCTGGGCGCTGGGGCCGCCGC
GTGCGAATCTGGTGGCACCTTCGCGCCTGTCTCGCTGCTTTCGATAAGTCTCTAGCCATTTAAAATTTTT
GATGACCTGCTGCGACGCTTTTTTTCTGGCAAGATAGTCTTGTAAATGCGGGCCAAGATCTGCACACTGG
TATTTCGGTTTTTGGGGCCGCGGGCGGCGACGGGGCCCGTGCGTCCCAGCGCACATGTTCGGCGAGGCGG
GGCCTGCGAGCGCGGCCACCGAGAATCGGACGGGGGTAGTCTCAAGCTGGCCGGCCTGCTCTGGTGCCTG
GCCTCGCGCCGCCGTGTATCGCCCCGCCCTGGGCGGCAAGGCTGGCCCGGTCGGCACCAGTTGCGTGAGC
GGAAAGATGGCCGCTTCCCGGCCCTGCTGCAGGGAGCTCAAAATGGAGGACGCGGCGCTCGGGAGAGCGG
GCGGGTGAGTCACCCACACAAAGGAAAAGGGCCTTTCCGTCCTCAGCCGTCGCTTCATGTGACTCCACGG
AGTACCGGGCGCCGTCCAGGCACCTCGATTAGTTCTCGAGCTTTTGGAGTACGTCGTCTTTAGGTTGGGG
GGAGGGGTTTTATGCGATGGAGTTTCCCCACACTGAGTGGGTGGAGACTGAAGTTAGGCCAGCTTGGCAC
TTGATGTAATTCTCCTTGGAATTTGCCCTTTTTGAGTTTGGATCTTGGTTCATTCTCAAGCCTCAGACAG
TGGTTCAAAGTTTTTTTCTTCCATTTCAGGTGTCGTGAGGCTAGCACCGCCACCATGCACCTCTGTGGGG
GCAATGGGCTGCTGACCCAGACAGACCCCAAGGAGCAACAAAGGCAGCTGAAGAAGCAGAAGAACCGGGC
AGCCGCCCAGCGAAGCCGGCAGAAGCACACAGACAAGGCAGACGCCCTGCACCAGCAGCACGAGTCTCTG
GAAAAAGACAACCTCGCCCTGCGGAAGGAGATCCAGTCCCTGCAGGCCGAGCTGGCGTGGTGGAGCCGGA
CCCTGCACGTGCATGAGCGCCTGTGCCCCATGGATTGTGCCTCCTGCTCAGCTCCAGGGCTCCTGGGCTG
CTGGGACCAGGCTGAGGGGCTCCTGGGCCCTGGCCCACAGGGACAACATGGCTGCCGGGAGCAGCTGGAG
CTGTTCCAGACCCCGGGTTCCTGTTACCCAGCTCAGCCGCTCTCTCCAGGTCCACAGCCTCATGATTCTC
CCAGCCTCCTCCAGTGCCCCCTGCCCTCACTGTCCCTTGGCCCCGCTGTGGTTGCTGAACCTCCTGTCCA
GCTGTCCCCCAGCCCTCTCCTGTTTGCCTCGCACACTGGTTCCAGCCTGCAGGGGTCTTCCTCTAAGCTC
AGTGCCCTCCAGCCCAGCCTCACGGCCCAAACTGCCCCTCCACAGCCCCTCGAGCTGGAGCATCCCACCA
GAGGGAAGCTGGGGTCCTCTCCCGACAACCCTTCCTCTGCCCTGGGGCTTGCACGTCTGCAGAGCAGGGA
GCACAAACCTGCTCTCTCAGCAGCCACTTGGCAAGGGCTGGTTGTGGATCCCAGCCCTCACCCTCTCCTG
GCCTTTCCTCTGCTCTCCTCTGCTCAAGTCCACTTCTAGTAATGAACTAGTCCGTAACTTGAAAGTATTT
CGATTTCTTGGCTTTATATATCTTGTGGAAAGGACGACCAGAGTAAGTATAGCGAAATTAAACGCGTTAA
GTCGACAATCAACCTCTGGATTACAAAATTTGTGAAAGATTGACTGGTATTCTTAACTATGTTGCTCCTT
TTACGCTATGTGGATACGCTGCTTTAATGCCTTTGTATCATGCTATTGCTTCCCGTATGGCTTTCATTTT
CTCCTCCTTGTATAAATCCTGGTTGCTGTCTCTTTATGAGGAGTTGTGGCCCGTTGTCAGGCAACGTGGC
GTGGTGTGCACTGTGTTTGCTGACGCAACCCCCACTGGTTGGGGCATTGCCACCACCTGTCAGCTCCTTT
CCGGGACTTTCGCTTTCCCCCTCCCTATTGCCACGGCGGAACTCATCGCCGCCTGCCTTGCCCGCTGCTG
GACAGGGGCTCGGCTGTTGGGCACTGACAATTCCGTGGTGTTGTCGGGGAAATCATCGTCCTTTCCTTGG
CTGCTCGCCTGTGTTGCCACCTGGATTCTGCGCGGGACGTCCTTCTGCTACGTCCCTTCGGCCCTCAATC
CAGCGGACCTTCCTTCCCGCGGCCTGCTGCCGGCTCTGCGGCCTCTTCCGCGTCTTCGCCTTCGCCCTCA
GACGAGTCGGATCTCCCTTTGGGCCGCCTCCCCGCGTCGACTTTAAGACCAATGACTTACAAGGCAGCTG
TAGATCTTAGCCACTTTTTAAAAGAAAAGGGGGGACTGGAAGGGCTAATTCACTCCCAACGAAGACAAGA
TCTGCTTTTTGCTTGTACTGGGTCTCTCTGGTTAGACCAGATCTGAGCCTGGGAGCTCTCTGGCTAACTA
GGGAACCCACTGCTTAAGCCTCAATAAAGCTTGCCTTGAGTGCTTCAAGTAGTGTGTGCCCGTCTGTTGT
GTGACTCTGGTAACTAGAGATCCCTCAGACCCTTTTAGTCAGTGTGGAAAATCTCTAGCAGTACGTATAG
TAGTTCATGTCATCTTATTATTCAGTATTTATAACTTGCAAAGAAATGAATATCAGAGAGTGAGAGGAAC
TTGTTTATTGCAGCTTATAATGGTTACAAATAAAGCAATAGCATCACAAATTTCACAAATAAAGCATTTT
TTTCACTGCATTCTAGTTGTGGTTTGTCCAAACTCATCAATGTATCTTATCATGTCTGGCTCTAGCTATC
CCGCCCCTAACTCCGCCCATCCCGCCCCTAACTCCGCCCAGTTCCGCCCATTCTCCGCCCCATGGCTGAC
TAATTTTTTTTATTTATGCAGAGGCCGAGGCCGCCTCGGCCTCTGAGCTATTCCAGAAGTAGTGAGGAGG
CTTTTTTGGAGGCCTAGGGACGTACCCAATTCGCCCTATAGTGAGTCGTATTACGCGCGCTCACTGGCCG
TCGTTTTACAACGTCGTGACTGGGAAAACCCTGGCGTTACCCAACTTAATCGCCTTGCAGCACATCCCCC
TTTCGCCAGCTGGCGTAATAGCGAAGAGGCCCGCACCGATCGCCCTTCCCAACAGTTGCGCAGCCTGAAT
GGCGAATGGG
[124 nt withheld, positions 6521-6644]
C
[91 nt withheld, positions 6646-6736]
A
[49 nt withheld, positions 6738-6786]
CCTTTGACGTTGGAGTCCACGTTCTTT
[37 nt withheld, positions 6814-6850]
ACCCTATCTCGGTCTATTCTTTTGATTTATAAGGGATTTTGCCGATTTCGGCCTATTGGTTAAAAAATGA
GCTGATTTAACAAAAATTTAACGCGAATTTTAACAAAATATTAACGCTTACAATTTAGGTGGCACTTTTC
GGGGAAATGTGCGCGGAACCCCTATTTGTTTATTTTTCTAAATACATTCAAATATGTATCCGCTCATGAG
ACAATAACCCTGATAAATGCTTCAATAATATTGAAAAAGGAAGAGTATGAGTATTCAACATTTCCGTGTC
GCCCTTATTCCCTTTTTTGCGGCATTTTGCCTTCCTGTTTTTGCTCACCCAGAAACGCTGGTGAAAGTAA
AAGATGCTGAAGATCAGTTGGGTGCACGAGTGGGTTACATCGAACTGGATCTCAACAGCGGTAAGATCCT
TGAGAGTTTTCGCCCCGAAGAACGTTTTCCAATGATGAGCACTTTTAAAGTTCTGCTATGTGGCGCGGTA
TTATCCCGTATTGACGCCGGGCAAGAGCAACTCGGTCGCCGCATACACTATTCTCAGAATGACTTGGTTG
AGTACTCACCAGTCACAGAAAAGCATCTTACGGATGGCATGACAGTAAGAGAATTATGCAGTGCTGCCAT
AACCATGAGTGATAACACTGCGGCCAACTTACTTCTGACAACGATCGGAGGACCGAAGGAGCTAACCGCT
TTTTTGCACAACATGGGGGATCATGTAACTCGCCTTGATCGTTGGGAACCGGAGCTGAATGAAGCCATAC
CAAACGACGAGCGTGACACCACGATGCCTGTAGCAATGGCAACAACGTTGCGCAAACTATTAACTGGCGA
ACTACTTACTCTAGCTTCCCGGCAACAATTAATAGACTGGATGGAGGCGGATAAAGTTGCAGGACCACTT
CTGCGCTCGGCCCTTCCGGCTGGCTGGTTTATTGCTGATAAATCTGGAGCCGGTGAGCGTGGGTCTCGCG
GTATCATTGCAGCACTGGGGCCAGATGGTAAGCCCTCCCGTATCGTAGTTATCTACACGACGGGGAGTCA
GGCAACTATGGATGAACGAAATAGACAGATCGCTGAGATAGGTGCCTCACTGATTAAGCATTGGTAACTG
TCAGACCAAGTTTACTCATATATACTTTAGATTGATTTAAAACTTCATTTTTAATTTAAAAGGATCTAGG
TGAAGATCCTTTTTGATAATCTCATGACCAAAATCCCTTAACGTGAGTTTTCGTTCCACTGAGCGTCAGA
CCCCGTAGAAAAGATCAAAGGATCTTCTTGAGATCCTTTTTTTCTGCGCGTAATCTGCTGCTTGCAAACA
AAAAAACCACCGCTACCAGCGGTGGTTTGTTTGCCGGATCAAGAGCTACCAACTCTTTTTCCGAAGGTAA
CTGGCTTCAGCAGAGCGCAGATACCAAATACTGTTCTTCTAGTGTAGCCGTAGTTAGGCCACCACTTCAA
GAACTCTGTAGCACCGCCTACATACCTCGCTCTGCTAATCCTGTTACCAGTGGCTGCTGCCAGTGGCGAT
AAGTCGTGTCTTACCGGGTTGGACTCAAGACGATAGTTACCGGATAAGGCGCAGCGGTCGGGCTGAACGG
GGGGTTCGTGCACACAGCCCAGCTTGGAGCGAACGACCTACACCGAACTGAGATACCTACAGCGTGAGCT
ATGAGAAAGCGCCACGCTTCCCGAAGGGAGAAAGGCGGACAGGTATCCGGTAAGCGGCAGGGTCGGAACA
GGAGAGCGCACGAGGGAGCTTCCAGGGGGAAACGCCTGGTATCTTTATAGTCCTGTCGGGTTTCGCCACC
TCTGACTTGAGCGTCGATTTTTGTGATGCTCGTCAGGGGGGCGGAGCCTATGGAAAAACGCCAGCAACGC
GGCCTTTTTACGGTTCCTGGCCTTTTGCTGGCCTTTTGCTCACATGTTCTTTCCTGCGTTATCCCCTGAT
TCTGTGGATAACCGTATTACCGCCTTTGAGTGAGCTGATACCGCTCGCCGCAGCCGAACGACCGAGCGCA
GCGAGTCAGTGAGCGAGGAAGCGGAAGAGCGCCCAATACGCAAACCGCCTCTCCCCGCGCGTTGGCCGAT
TCATTAATGCAGCTGGCACGACAGGTTTCCCGACTGGAAAGCGGGCAGTGAGCGCAACGCAATTAATGTG
AGTTAGCTCACTCATTAGGCACCCCAGGCTTTACACTTTATGCTTCCGGCTCGTATGTTGTGTGGAATTG
TGAGCGGATAACAATTTCACACAGGAAACAGCTATGACCATGATTACGCCAAGCGCGCAATTAACCCTCA
CTAAAGGGAACAAAAGCTGGAGCTGCAAGC
