>Addgene plasmid #141666 | TFORF0697 | depositor partial sequence | sequence record 277135 | Insert
ACCGCCACCATGCACCTCTGTGGGGGCAATGGGCTGCTGACCCAGACAGACCCCAAGGAGCAACAAAGGC
AGCTGAAGAAGCAGAAGAACCGGGCAGCCGCCCAGCGAAGCCGGCAGAAGCACACAGACAAGGCAGACGC
CCTGCACCAGCAGCACGAGTCTCTGGAAAAAGACAACCTCGCCCTGCGGAAGGAGATCCAGTCCCTGCAG
GCCGAGCTGGCGTGGTGGAGCCGGACCCTGCACGTGCATGAGCGCCTGTGCCCCATGGATTGTGCCTCCT
GCTCAGCTCCAGGGCTCCTGGGCTGCTGGGACCAGGCTGAGGGGCTCCTGGGCCCTGGCCCACAGGGACA
ACATGGCTGCCGGGAGCAGCTGGAGCTGTTCCAGACCCCGGGTTCCTGTTACCCAGCTCAGCCGCTCTCT
CCAGGTCCACAGCCTCATGATTCTCCCAGCCTCCTCCAGTGCCCCCTGCCCTCACTGTCCCTTGGCCCCG
CTGTGGTTGCTGAACCTCCTGTCCAGCTGTCCCCCAGCCCTCTCCTGTTTGCCTCGCACACTGGTTCCAG
CCTGCAGGGGTCTTCCTCTAAGCTCAGTGCCCTCCAGCCCAGCCTCACGGCCCAAACTGCCCCTCCACAG
CCCCTCGAGCTGGAGCATCCCACCAGAGGGAAGCTGGGGTCCTCTCCCGACAACCCTTCCTCTGCCCTGG
GGCTTGCACGTCTGCAGAGCAGGGAGCACAAACCTGCTCTCTCAGCAGCCACTTGGCAAGGGCTGGTTGT
GGATCCCAGCCCTCACCCTCTCCTGGCCTTTCCTCTGCTCTCCTCTGCTCAAGTCCACTTCTAGTAATGA
ACTAGTCCGTAACTTGAAAGTATTTCGATTTCTTGGCTTTATATATCTTGTGGAAAGGACGACCAGAGTA
AGTATAGCGAAATTAA
