>Addgene plasmid #141666 | TFORF0697 | depositor partial sequence | sequence record 277136 | Barcode
CCAGAGTAAGTATAGCGAAATTAA
